>Addgene plasmid #165890 | pPuroR-MCS-GAL4-MiniWhite | addgene full sequence | sequence record 329406 | Addgene NGS Result
TAACGGATCAGCGCAGCTGCCCGGGTCTAGAGTCGACGCATGCCTCCTGACAGCGAGATGTCCTAATATG
GACATCCTCTCCGGATCCCAGGGAGGAATTGGTCGACGATGTAGGTCACTGTCTCGAAGCCGCGGTGCGG
GTGCCAGGGCGTGCCCTTGGGCTCCCCGGGCGCGTACTCCACCTCACCCATCTGGTCCATCATGATGCGC
TGTCAGGAGCTAGAATCCCAAAACAAACTGGTTATTGTGGTAGGTCATTTGTTTGGCAGAAAGAAAACTC
GAGAAATTTCTCTGGCCGTTATTCGTTATTCTCTCTTTTCTTTTTGGGTCGCTCCCTCTCTGCACTAATG
CTCTCTCACTCTGTCACACAGTAAACGGCATACTGCTCTCGTTGGTTCGAGAGAGCGCGCCTCGAATGTT
CGCGAAAAGAGCGCCGGAGTATAAATAGAGGCGCTTCGTCTACGGAGCGACAATTCAATTCAAACAAGCA
AAGTGAACACGTCGCTAAGCGAAAGCTAAGCAAATAAACAAGCGCAGCTGAACAAGCTAAACAATCTGCA
GTAAAGTGCAAGTTAAAGTGAATCAATTAAAAGTAACCAGCAACCAAGTAAATCAACTGCAACTACTGAA
ATCTGCCAAGAAGTAATTATTGAATACAAGAAGAGAACTCTCAATACTCGAATCCATGTGGGAGTTTATT
CTTGACACAGATATTTATGATATAATAACTGAGTAAGCTTAACATAAGGAGGAAAACAAAATGACCGAGT
ATAAGCCCACGGTGCGTCTGGCCACCCGTGATGATGTGCCCCGTGCCGTGCGAACCCTGGCTGCTGCCTT
CGCCGATTACCCAGCCACCCGTCACACCGTGGACCCAGACCGTCACATTGAGCGTGTGACCGAGCTCCAG
GAGCTGTTCCTGACACGCGTGGGCCTGGATATCGGCAAGGTCTGGGTGGCCGATGATGGAGCTGCCGTGG
CCGTGTGGACCACCCCCGAGAGCGTGGAGGCTGGAGCCGTGTTCGCCGAGATTGGACCCCGTATGGCCGA
GCTGAGTGGCTCCCGTCTGGCTGCCCAGCAGCAGATGGAGGGCCTGCTGGCCCCACACCGTCCAAAGGAG
CCCGTCTGGTTCCTGGCCACCGTGGGCGTGAGCCCCGACCACCAGGGCAAGGGCCTGGGCAGTGCCGTGG
TGCTGCCAGGAGTGGAAGCTGCCGAGCGTGCTGGAGTGCCAGCCTTCCTGGAAACCAGTGCCCCACGCAA
TCTGCCCTTCTACGAGCGTCTGGGCTTCACCGTGACGGCCGATGTGGAGGTGCCCGAGGGCCCACGCACC
TGGTGTATGACCCGTAAGCCAGGAGCCTAAGCTTGGCAATAAAAAGACAGAATAAAACGCACGGGTGTTG
GGTCGTTTGTTCCGCTGTCAGGAGATTTAGGTGACACTATAGACTTCCGCTTCCTCGCTCACTGACTCGC
TGCGCTCGGTCGTTCGGCTGTCGGGAGAGAGACCAATCCATGTGGGAGTTTATTCTTGACACAGATATTT
ATGATATAATAACTGAGTAAGCTTAACATAAGGAGGAAAACAAAATGGCGAGCTTGGTTAAGAAAGATAT
GTGTGTTAAGATGACGATGGAAGGTACTGTGAACGGTTATCACTTTAAGTGCGTTGGCGAGGGTGAAGGC
AAGCCGTTCGAGGGCACGCAGAACATGCGCATTCGTGTCACCGAGGGCGGTCCGCTGCCTTTTGCATTCG
ACATCCTGGCCCCGTGCTGTATGTACGGCTCTAAGACCTTCATTAAACACGTGAGCGGTATCCCGGATTA
CTTTAAAGAGTCCTTTCCAGAGGGCTTCACTTGGGAACGTACCCAGATTTTTGAGGACGGTGGTGTTCTG
ACCGCGCACCAAGACACCAGCCTGGAAGGTAATTGCCTGATCTATAAAGTGAAGGTTCTGGGTACCAATT
TCCCGGCGAATGGTCCGGTGATGCAAAAGAAAACCGCGGGTTGGGAGCCGTGCGTCGAGATGCTGTATCC
GCGTGACGGCGTCTTGTGTGGTCAGAGCTTGATGGCGCTGAAGTGCACCGATGGCAATCATCTGACCAGC
CACCTGCGCACGACGTATCGTAGCCGTAAACCGAGCAACGCCGTTAACATGCCGGAGTTCCATTTTGGTG
ACCATCGCATCGAAATCCTGAAAGCTGAGCAGGGCAAATTCTACGAACAATACGAATCGGCTGTCGCACG
TTACAGCGATGTGCCGGAAAAAGCGACGTAATGAGCTTGACTCCTGTTGATAGATCCAGTAATGACCTCA
GAACTCCATCTGGATTTGTTCAGAACGCTCGGTTGCCGCCGGGCGTTTTTTATTGGTGAGAATTACTTCA
AGCTTGCATGCCTGCAGGTCGACTCTAGAGGATCCCCGGGTACCGAGCTCGAATTCGGTCTCTTCCCGCT
TGTGTGAAATACCGCACAGATGCGTAAGGAGAAAATACCGCATCAGGCCTATAGTGAGTCGTATTATCCC
GAGCTCGCCCGGGGATCGAGCGCAGCGGTATAAAAGGGCGCGGGGTGGCTGAGAGCATCAGTTGTGAATG
AATGTTCGAGCCGAGCAGACGTGCCGCTGCCTTCGTTAATATCCTTTGAATAAGCCAACTTTGAATCACA
AGACGCATACCAAACCAAATGAAGCTGCTGAGTAGTATTGAACAAGCGTGTGACATATGCCGACTTAAGA
AGCTGAAGTGCAGCAAGGAAAAGCCGAAGTGCGCCAAATGTCTTAAGAACAATTGGGAGTGCCGGTACTC
GCCAAAGACGAAGCGAAGCCCTTTGACACGCGCTCATTTGACTGAAGTGGAGAGTCGCCTGGAGCGCCTT
GAGCAGTTGTTCCTCCTCATTTTTCCCCGTGAGGACCTCGACATGATACTGAAGATGGATAGTCTCCAAG
ATATTAAGGCCCTGCTCACTGGCCTGTTTGTTCAGGATAACGTCAACAAGGATGCCGTGACGGACCGCCT
TGCCTCGGTGGAGACAGATATGCCACTTACCTTGCGGCAGCATCGCATCTCGGCTACCAGCAGTAGTGAA
GAAAGTTCCAATAAGGGTCAACGGCAACTGACGGTATCGAGTGGCGGAGGTTCCGGTGGCGGCAGCGGCG
GGGGTTCGGGAGGTGGCTCGGCCAACTTCAACCAGAGTGGTAACATTGCGGACAGCTCCTTGAGCTTCAC
GTTTACCAACAGCTCCAACGGTCCAAACTTGATCACGACTCAGACAAACTCCCAGGCATTGTCCCAGCCC
ATTGCCAGCTCGAATGTGCATGATAACTTTATGAATAATGAAATTACTGCCTCCAAGATTGACGACGGCA
ACAACAGCAAGCCCCTTTCCCCAGGCTGGACTGACCAGACGGCCTACAATGCTTTCGGTATCACCACTGG
CATGTTCAACACCACAACGATGGACGACGTATATAACTATCTTTTTGATGATGAGGATACTCCACCGAAC
CCAAAGAAGGAGTAGGCTTGATCCAGACATGATAAGATACATTGATGAGTTTGGACAAACCACAACTAGA
ATGCAGTGAAAAAAATGCTTTATTTGTGAAATTTGTGATGCTATTGCTTTATTTGTAACCATTATAAGCT
GCAATAAACAAGTTAACAACAACAATTGCATTCATTTTATGTTTCAGGTTCAGGGGGAGGTGTGGGAGGT
TTTTTCGCTGTCAGGAGGAATTCTAGTATGTATGTAAGTTAATAAAACCCATTTTTGCGGAAAGTAGATA
AAAAAAACATTTTTTTTTTTTACTGCACTGGATATCATTGAACTTATCTGATCAGTTTTAAATTTACTTC
GATCCAAGGGTATTTGATGTACCAGGTTCTTTCGATTACCTCTCACTCAAAATGACATTCCACTCAAAGT
CAGCGCTGTTTGCCTCCTTCTCTGTCCACAGAAATATCGCCGTCACTTTCGCCGCTGCGTCCGCTATCTC
TTTCGCCACCGTTTGTAGCGTTACGTAGCGTCAATGTCCGCCTTCAGTTGCATTTTGTCAGCGGTTTCGT
GACGAAGCTCCAAGCGGTTTACGCCATCAATTAAACACAAAGTGCTGTGCCAAAACTCCTCTCGCTTCTT
ATTTTTGTTTGTTTTTTGAGTGATTGGGGTGGTGATTGGTTTTGGGTGGGTAAGCAGGGGAAAGTGTGAA
AAATCCCGGCAATGGGCCAAGAGGATCAGGAGCTATTAATTCGCGGAGGCAGCAAACACCCATCTGCCGA
GCATCTGAACAATGTGAGTAGTACATGTGCATACATCTTAAGTTCACTTGATCTATAGGAACTGCGATTG
CAACATCAAATTGTCTGCGGCGTGAGAACTGCGACCCACAAAAATCCCAAACCGCAATTGCACAAACAAA
TAGTGACACGAAACAGATTATTCTGGTAGCTGTTCTCGCTATATAAGACAATTTTTGAGATCATATCATG
ATCAAGACATCTAAAGGCATTCATTTTCGACTATATTCTTTTTTACAAAAAATATAACAACCAGATATTT
TAAGCTGATCCTAGATGCACAAAAAATAAATAAAAGTATAAACCTACTTCGTAGGATACTTCGGGGTACT
TTTTGTTCGGGGTTAGATGAGCATAACGCTTGTAGTTGATATTTGAGATCCCCTATCATTGCAGGGTGAC
AGCGGAGCGGCTTCGCAGAGCTGCATTAACCAGGGCTTCGGGCAGGCCAAAAACTACGGCACGCTCCGGC
CACCCAGTCCGCCGGAGGACTCCGGTTCAGGGAGCGGCCAACTAGCCGAGAACCTCACCTATGCCTGGCA
CAATATGGACATCTTTGGGGCGGTCAATCAGCCGGGCTCCGGATGGCGGCAGCTGGTCAACCGGACACGC
GGACTATTCTGCAACGAGCGACACATACCGGCGCCCAGGAAACATTTGCTCAAGAACGGTGAGTTTCTAT
TCGCAGTCGGCTGATCTGTGTGAAATCTTAATAAAGGGTCCAATTACCAATTTGAAACTCAGTTTGCGGC
GTGGCCTATCCGGGCGAACTTTTGGCCGTGATGGGCAGTTCCGGTGCCGGAAAGACGACCCTGCTGAATG
CCCTTGCCTTTCGATCGCCGCAGGGCATCCAAGTATCGCCATCCGGGATGCGACTGCTCAATGGCCAACC
TGTGGACGCCAAGGAGATGCAGGCCAGGTGCGCCTATGTCCAGCAGGATGACCTCTTTATCGGCTCCCTA
ACGGCCAGGGAACACCTGATTTTCCAAGCCATGGTGCGGATGCCACGACATCTGACCTATCGGCAGCGAG
TGGCCCGCGTGGATCAGGTGATCCAGGAGCTTTCGCTCAGCAAATGTCAGCACACGATCATCGGTGTGCC
CGGCAGGGTGAAAGGTCTGTCCGGCGGAGAAAGGAAGCGTCTGGCATTCGCCTCCGAGGCTCTAACCGAT
CCGCCGCTTCTGATCTGCGATGAGCCCACCTCCGGACTGGACTCCTTTACCGCCCACAGCGTCGTCCAGG
TGCTGAAGAAGCTGTCGCAGAAGGGCAAGACCGTCATCCTGACCATTCATCAGCCGTCTTCCGAGCTGTT
TGAGCTCTTTGACAAGATCCTTCTGATGGCCGAGGGCAGGGTAGCTTTCTTGGGCACTCCCAGCGAAGCC
GTCGACTTCTTTTCCTAGTGAGTTCGATGTGTTTATTAAGGGTATCTAGTATTACATAACATCTCAACTC
CTATCCAGCGTGGGTGCCCAGTGTCCTACCAACTACAATCCGGCGGACTTTTACGTACAGGTGTTGGCCG
TTGTGCCCGGACGGGAGATCGAGTCCCGTGATCGGATCGCCAAGATATGCGACAATTTTGCCATTAGCAA
AGTAGCCCGGGATATGGAGCAGTTGTTGGCCACCAAAAATCTGGAGAAGCCACTGGAGCAGCCGGAGAAT
GGGTACACCTACAAGGCCACCTGGTTCATGCAGTTCCGGGCGGTCCTGTGGCGATCCTGGCTGTCGGTGC
TCAAGGAACCACTCCTCGTAAAAGTGCGACTTATTCAGACAACGGTGAGTGGTTCCAGTGGAAACAAATG
ATATAACGCTTACAATTCTTGGAAACAAATTCGCTAGATTTTAGATAGAATTGCCTGATTCCACACCCTT
CTTAGTTTTTTTCAATGAGATGTATAGTTTATAGTTTTGCAGAAGATAAATAAATTTCATTTAACTCGCG
AATATTAATGAGATGCGAGTAACATTTTAATTTGCAGATGGTTGCCATCTTGATTGGCCTCATCTTTTTG
GGCCAACAACTCACGCAAGTGGGTGTGATGAATATCAACGGAGCCATCTTCCTCTTCCTGACCAACATGA
CCTTTCAAAACGTCTTTGCCACGATAAATGTAAGTCATGTTTAGAATACATTTGCATTTCAATAATTTAC
TAACTTTCTAATGAATCGATTCGATTTAGGTGTTCACCTCAGAGCTGCCAGTTTTTATGAGGGAGGCCCG
AAGTCGACTTTATCGCTGTGACACATACTTTCTGGGCAAAACGATTGCCGAATTGCCGCTTTTTCTCACA
GTGCCACTGGTCTTCACGGCGATTGCCTATCCGATGATCGGACTGCGGGCCGGAGTGCTGCACTTCTTCA
ACTGCCTGGCGCTGGTCACTCTGGTGGCCAATGTGTCAACGTCCTTCGGATATCTAATATCCTGCGCCAG
CTCCTCGACCTCGATGGCGCTGTCTGTGGGTCCGCCGGTTATCATACCATTCCTGCTCTTTGGCGGCTTC
TTCTTGAACTCGGGCTCGGTGCCAGTATACCTCAAATGGTTGTCGTACCTCTCATGGTTCCGTTACGCCA
ACGAGGGTCTGCTGATTAACCAATGGGCGGACGTGGAGCCGGGCGAAATTAGCTGCACATCGTCGAACAC
CACGTGCCCCAGTTCGGGCAAGGTCATCCTGGAGACACTTAACTTCTCCGCCGCCGATCTGCCGCTGGAC
TACGTGGGTCTGGCCATTCTCATCGTGAGCTTCCGGGTGCTCGCATATCTGGCTCTAAGACTTCGGGCCC
GACGCAAGGAGTAGCCGACATATATCCGAAATAACTGCTTGTTTTTTTTTTTTACCATTATTACCATCGT
GTTTACTGTTTATTGCCCCCTCAAAAAGCTAATGTAATTATATTTGTGCCAATAAAAACAAGATATGACC
TATAGAATACAAGTATTTCCCCTTCGAACATCCCCACAAGTAGACTTTGGATTTGTCTTCTAACCAAAAG
ACTTACACACCTGCATACCTTACATCAAAAACTCGTTTATCGCTACATAAAACACCGGGATATATTTTTT
ATATACATACTTTTCAAATCGCGCGCCCTCTTCATAATTCACCTCCACCACACCACGTTTCGTAGTTGCT
CTTTCGCTGTCTCCCACCCGCTCTCCGCAACACATTCACCTTTTGTTCGACGACCTTGGAGCGACTGTCG
TTAGTTCCGCGCGATTCGGTTCGCTCAAATGGTTCCGAGTGGTTCATTTCGGCTCAATAGAAATTAGTAA
TAAATATTTGTATGTACAATTTATTTGCTCCAATATATTTGTATATATTTCCCTCACAGCTATATTTATT
CTAATTTAATATTATGACTTTTTAAGGTAATTTTTTGTGACCTGTTCGGAGTGATTAGCGTTACAATTTG
AACTGAAAGTGACATCCAGTGTTTGTTCCTTGTGTAGATGCATCGCTTGACACGGTTATCCACAGAATCA
GGGGATAACGCAGGAAAGAACATGTGAGCAAAAGGCCAGCAAAAGGCCAGGAACCGTAAAAAGGCCGCGT
TGCTGGCGTTTTTCCATAGGCTCCGCCCCCCTGACGAGCATCACAAAAATCGACGCTCAAGTCAGAGGTG
GCGAAACCCGACAGGACTATAAAGATACCAGGCGTTTCCCCCTGGAAGCTCCCTCGTGCGCTCTCCTGTT
CCGACCCTGCCGCTTACCGGATACCTGTCCGCCTTTCTCCCTTCGGGAAGCGTGGCGCTTTCTCATAGCT
CACGCTGTAGGTATCTCAGTTCGGTGTAGGTCGTTCGCTCCAAGCTGGGCTGTGTGCACGAACCCCCCGT
TCAGCCCGACCGCTGCGCCTTATCCGGTAACTATCGTCTTGAGTCCAACCCGGTAAGACACGACTTATCG
CCACTGGCAGCAGCCACTGGTAACAGGATTAGCAGAGCGAGGTATGTAGGCGGTGCTACAGAGTTCTTGA
AGTGGTGGCCTAACTACGGCTACACTAGAAGAACAGTATTTGGTATCTGCGCTCTGCTGAAGCCAGTTAC
CTTCGGAAAAAGAGTTGGTAGCTCTTGATCCGGCAAACAAACCACCGCTGGTAGCGGTGGTTTTTTTGTT
TGCAAGCAGCAGATTACGCGCAGAAAAAAAGGATCTCAAGAAGATCCTTTGATCTTTTCTACGGGGTCTG
ACGCTCAGTGGAACGAAAACTCACGTTAAGGGATTTTGGTCATGAGATTATCAAAAAGGATCTTCACCTA
GATCCTTTTGTGACCAGCCAGGACAGAAATGCCTCGACTTCGCTGCTACCCAAGGTTGCCGGGTGACGCA
CACCGTGGAAACGGATGAAGGCACGAACCCAGTGGACATAAGCCTGTTCGGTTCGTAAGCTGTAATGCAA
GTAGCGTATGCGCTCACGCAACTGGTCCAGAACCTTGACCGAACGCAGCGGTGGTAACGGCGCAGTGGCG
GTTTTCATGGCTTGTTATGACTGTTTTTTTGGGGTACAGTCTATGCCTCGGGCATCCAAGCAGCAAGCGC
GTTACGCCGTGGGTCGATGTTTGATGTTATGGAGCAGCAACGATGTTACGCAGCAGGGCAGTCGCCCTAA
AACAAAGTTAAACATTATGAGGGAAGCGGTGATCGCCGAAGTATCGACTCAACTATCAGAGGTAGTTGGC
GTCATCGAGCGCCATCTCGAACCGACGTTGCTGGCCGTACATTTGTACGGCTCCGCAGTGGATGGCGGCC
TGAAGCCACACAGTGATATTGATTTGCTGGTTACGGTGACCGTAAGGCTTGATGAAACAACGCGGCGAGC
TTTGATCAACGACCTTTTGGAAACTTCGGCTTCCCCTGGAGAGAGCGAGATTCTCCGCGCTGTAGAAGTC
ACCATTGTTGTGCACGACGACATCATTCCGTGGCGTTATCCAGCTAAGCGCGAACTGCAATTTGGAGAAT
GGCAGCGCAATGACATTCTTGCAGGTATCTTCGAGCCAGCCACGATCGACATTGATCTGGCTATCTTGCT
GACAAAAGCAAGAGAACATAGCGTTGCCTTGGTAGGTCCAGCGGCGGAGGAACTCTTTGATCCGGTTCCT
GAACAGGATCTATTTGAGGCGCTAAATGAAACCTTAACGCTATGGAACTCGCCGCCCGACTGGGCTGGCG
ATGAGCGAAATGTAGTGCTTACGTTGTCCCGCATTTGGTACAGCGCAGTAACCGGCAAAATCGCGCCGAA
GGATGTAGCTGCCGACTGGGCAATGGAGCGCCTGCCGGCCCAGTATCAGCCCGTCATACTTGAAGCTAGA
CAGGCTTATCTTGGACAAGAAGAAGATCGTTTGGCCTCGCGCGCAGATCAGTTGGAAGAATTTGTCCACT
ACGTGAAAGGCGAGATCACCAAGGTAGTCGGCAAATAATCACTAGACCAATGTTACACATATATACTTTA
GATTGATTTAAAACTTCATGT
[125 nt withheld, positions 9752-9876]
C
[91 nt withheld, positions 9878-9968]
AGGGTGATGGTTCACGTAGTGGGCCAGCGCCCTGATAGACGGTTTTTCGCCCTTTGACGTTGGAGTCCAC
GTTCTTT
[37 nt withheld, positions 10046-10082]
ACCCTATCTCGGTCTATTCTTTTGATTTATAAGGGATTTTGCCGATTTCGGCCTATTGGTTAAAAAATGA
GCTGATTTAACAAAAATTTAACGCGAATTTTAACAAAATATTAACGCTTACAATTT
Features (pLannotate 1.2.2; 20 found; start..end, strand, type, name):
    123..192     +  protein_bind   attB: attB site for the φC31 integrase (Groth et al., 2000) phage φC31 integrase
    220..671     +  promoter       hsp70 promoter: Drosophila melanogaster hsp70Bb promoter
    761..1357    +  CDS            pac: PUAC_STRAD - Protein predicted: Swiss-Prot protein existence level 4. Detoxification of puromycin. From Streptomyces alboniger.
   1365..1412    +  polyA_signal   HSV TK poly(A) signal: herpes simplex virus thymidine kinase polyadenylation signal (Cole and Stacy, 1985)
   1425..1443    +  promoter       SP6 promoter: promoter for bacteriophage SP6 RNA polymerase
   1444..1486    -  rep_origin     RSF ori (fragment): Plasmids containing the RSF 1030 origin of replication can be propagated in E. coli cells that contain additional plasmids with compatible origins.
   1585..2244    +  CDS            AQ14: AQ14 is a basic (constitutively fluorescent) red fluorescent protein published in 2005, derived from Actinia equina.
   2279..2373    +  terminator     lambda t0 terminator: transcription terminator from phage lambda
   2380..2436    -  misc_feature   MCS: pUC18/19 multiple cloning site
   2452..2497    +  misc_feature   bom (fragment): basis of mobility region from pBR322
   2498..2516    -  promoter       T7 promoter: promoter for bacteriophage T7 RNA polymerase
   2703..2960    +  CDS            LAC9 (fragment): LAC9_KLULA - Experimental evidence at protein level: Swiss-Prot protein existence level 1. Positive regulatory protein, that controls induction of the lactose-galactose regulation of Kluyveromyces lactis. From Kluyveromyces lactis (strain ATCC 8585 / CBS 2359 / DSM 70799 / NBRC 1267 / NRRL Y-1140 / WM37) (Yeast) (Candida sphaerica).
   3183..3488    +  CDS            LAC9 (fragment): LAC9_KLULA - Experimental evidence at protein level: Swiss-Prot protein existence level 1. Positive regulatory protein, that controls induction of the lactose-galactose regulation of Kluyveromyces lactis. From Kluyveromyces lactis (strain ATCC 8585 / CBS 2359 / DSM 70799 / NBRC 1267 / NRRL Y-1140 / WM37) (Yeast) (Candida sphaerica).
   3520..3654    -  polyA_signal   SV40 poly(A) signal: SV40 polyadenylation signal
   3733..7744    +  gene           mini-white: white; This modified version of the white gene lacks part of the first intron.
   7851..8439    -  rep_origin     ori: high-copy-number ColE1/pMB1/pBR322/pUC origin of replication
   8645..8668    +  promoter       Pc promoter (fragment): intI1 (promoter lies within the coding sequence); class 1 integron promoter
   8844..8900    +  CDS            GmR (fragment): gentamycin acetyltransferase; aacC1; confers resistance to gentamycin
   8907..9695    +  CDS            aadA: S3AD_ECOLX - Experimental evidence at protein level: Swiss-Prot protein existence level 1. Mediates bacterial resistance to the antibiotics streptomycin and spectinomycin. From Escherichia coli.
   9753..10208   +  rep_origin     f1 ori (sequence partly withheld): f1 bacteriophage origin of replication; arrow indicates direction of (+) strand synthesis
