>Addgene plasmid #165890 | pPuroR-MCS-GAL4-MiniWhite | depositor full sequence | sequence record 338665 | Depositor Sequence
TAACGGATCAGCGCAGCTGCCCGGGTCTAGAGTCGACGCATGCCTCCTGACTCGACGATTTACGGGAAAT
GAAGCTCTCCGGATCCCAGGGAGGAATTGGTCGACGATGTAGGTCACTGTCTCGAAGCCGCGGTGCGGGT
GCCAGGGCGTGCCCTTGGGCTCCCCGGGCGCGTACTCCACCTCACCCATCTGGTCCATCATGATGCGCTG
TCAGGAGCTAGAATCCCAAAACAAACTGGTTATTGTGGTAGGTCATTTGTTTGGCAGAAAGAAAACTCGA
GAAATTTCTCTGGCCGTTATTCGTTATTCTCTCTTTTCTTTTTGGGTCGCTCCCTCTCTGCACTAATGCT
CTCTCACTCTGTCACACAGTAAACGGCATACTGCTCTCGTTGGTTCGAGAGAGCGCGCCTCGAATGTTCG
CGAAAAGAGCGCCGGAGTATAAATAGAGGCGCTTCGTCTACGGAGCGACAATTCAATTCAAACAAGCAAA
GTGAACACGTCGCTAAGCGAAAGCTAAGCAAATAAACAAGCGCAGCTGAACAAGCTAAACAATCTGCAGT
AAAGTGCAAGTTAAAGTGAATCAATTAAAAGTAACCAGCAACCAAGTAAATCAACTGCAACTACTGAAAT
CTGCCAAGAAGTAATTATTGAATACAAGAAGAGAACTCTCAATACTCGAATCCATGTGGGAGTTTATTCT
TGACACAGATATTTATGATATAATAACTGAGTAAGCTTAACATAAGGAGGAAAACAAAATGACCGAGTAT
AAGCCCACGGTGCGTCTGGCCACCCGTGATGATGTGCCCCGTGCCGTGCGAACCCTGGCTGCTGCCTTCG
CCGATTACCCAGCCACCCGTCACACCGTGGACCCAGACCGTCACATTGAGCGTGTGACCGAGCTCCAGGA
GCTGTTCCTGACACGCGTGGGCCTGGATATCGGCAAGGTCTGGGTGGCCGATGATGGAGCTGCCGTGGCC
GTGTGGACCACCCCCGAGAGCGTGGAGGCTGGAGCCGTGTTCGCCGAGATTGGACCCCGTATGGCCGAGC
TGAGTGGCTCCCGTCTGGCTGCCCAGCAGCAGATGGAGGGCCTGCTGGCCCCACACCGTCCAAAGGAGCC
CGTCTGGTTCCTGGCCACCGTGGGCGTGAGCCCCGACCACCAGGGCAAGGGCCTGGGCAGTGCCGTGGTG
CTGCCAGGAGTGGAAGCTGCCGAGCGTGCTGGAGTGCCAGCCTTCCTGGAAACCAGTGCCCCACGCAATC
TGCCCTTCTACGAGCGTCTGGGCTTCACCGTGACGGCCGATGTGGAGGTGCCCGAGGGCCCACGCACCTG
GTGTATGACCCGTAAGCCAGGAGCCTAAGCTTGGCAATAAAAAGACAGAATAAAACGCACGGGTGTTGGG
TCGTTTGTTCCGCTGTCAGGAGATTTAGGTGACACTATAGACTTCCGCTTCCTCGCTCACTGACTCGCTG
CGCTCGGTCGTTCGGCTGTCGGGAGAGAGACCAATCCATGTGGGAGTTTATTCTTGACACAGATATTTAT
GATATAATAACTGAGTAAGCTTAACATAAGGAGGAAAACAAAATGGCGAGCTTGGTTAAGAAAGATATGT
GTGTTAAGATGACGATGGAAGGTACTGTGAACGGTTATCACTTTAAGTGCGTTGGCGAGGGTGAAGGCAA
GCCGTTCGAGGGCACGCAGAACATGCGCATTCGTGTCACCGAGGGCGGTCCGCTGCCTTTTGCATTCGAC
ATCCTGGCCCCGTGCTGTATGTACGGCTCTAAGACCTTCATTAAACACGTGAGCGGTATCCCGGATTACT
TTAAAGAGTCCTTTCCAGAGGGCTTCACTTGGGAACGTACCCAGATTTTTGAGGACGGTGGTGTTCTGAC
CGCGCACCAAGACACCAGCCTGGAAGGTAATTGCCTGATCTATAAAGTGAAGGTTCTGGGTACCAATTTC
CCGGCGAATGGTCCGGTGATGCAAAAGAAAACCGCGGGTTGGGAGCCGTGCGTCGAGATGCTGTATCCGC
GTGACGGCGTCTTGTGTGGTCAGAGCTTGATGGCGCTGAAGTGCACCGATGGCAATCATCTGACCAGCCA
CCTGCGCACGACGTATCGTAGCCGTAAACCGAGCAACGCCGTTAACATGCCGGAGTTCCATTTTGGTGAC
CATCGCATCGAAATCCTGAAAGCTGAGCAGGGCAAATTCTACGAACAATACGAATCGGCTGTCGCACGTT
ACAGCGATGTGCCGGAAAAAGCGACGTAATGAGCTTGACTCCTGTTGATAGATCCAGTAATGACCTCAGA
ACTCCATCTGGATTTGTTCAGAACGCTCGGTTGCCGCCGGGCGTTTTTTATTGGTGAGAATTACTTCAAG
CTTGCATGCCTGCAGGTCGACTCTAGAGGATCCCCGGGTACCGAGCTCGAATTCGGTCTCTTCCCGCTTG
TGTGAAATACCGCACAGATGCGTAAGGAGAAAATACCGCATCAGGCCTATAGTGAGTCGTATTATCCCGA
GCTCGCCCGGGGATCGAGCGCAGCGGTATAAAAGGGCGCGGGGTGGCTGAGAGCATCAGTTGTGAATGAA
TGTTCGAGCCGAGCAGACGTGCCGCTGCCTTCGTTAATATCCTTTGAATAAGCCAACTTTGAATCACAAG
ACGCATACCAAACCAAATGAAGCTGCTGAGTAGTATTGAACAAGCGTGTGACATATGCCGACTTAAGAAG
CTGAAGTGCAGCAAGGAAAAGCCGAAGTGCGCCAAATGTCTTAAGAACAATTGGGAGTGCCGGTACTCGC
CAAAGACGAAGCGAAGCCCTTTGACACGCGCTCATTTGACTGAAGTGGAGAGTCGCCTGGAGCGCCTTGA
GCAGTTGTTCCTCCTCATTTTTCCCCGTGAAGACCTCGACATGATACTGAAGATGGATAGTCTCCAAGAT
ATTAAGGCCCTGCTCACTGGCCTGTTTGTTCAGGATAACGTCAACAAGGATGCCGTGACGGACCGCCTTG
CCTCGGTGGAGACAGATATGCCACTTACCTTGCGGCAGCATCGCATCTCGGCTACCAGCAGTAGTGAAGA
AAGTTCCAATAAGGGTCAACGGCAACTGACGGTATCGAGTGGCGGAGGTTCCGGTGGCGGCAGCGGCGGG
GGTTCGGGAGGTGGCTCGGCCAACTTCAACCAGAGTGGTAACATTGCGGACAGCTCCTTGAGCTTCACGT
TTACCAACAGCTCCAACGGTCCAAACTTGATCACGACTCAGACAAACTCCCAGGCATTGTCCCAGCCCAT
TGCCAGCTCGAATGTGCATGATAACTTTATGAATAATGAAATTACTGCCTCCAAGATTGACGACGGCAAC
AACAGCAAGCCCCTTTCCCCAGGCTGGACTGACCAGACGGCCTACAATGCTTTCGGTATCACCACTGGCA
TGTTCAACACCACAACGATGGACGACGTATATAACTATCTTTTTGATGATGAGGATACTCCACCGAACCC
AAAGAAGGAGTAGGCTTGATCCAGACATGATAAGATACATTGATGAGTTTGGACAAACCACAACTAGAAT
GCAGTGAAAAAAATGCTTTATTTGTGAAATTTGTGATGCTATTGCTTTATTTGTAACCATTATAAGCTGC
AATAAACAAGTTAACAACAACAATTGCATTCATTTTATGTTTCAGGTTCAGGGGGAGGTGTGGGAGGTTT
TTTCGCTGTCAGGAGGAATTCTAGTATGTATGTAAGTTAATAAAACCCATTTTTGCGGAAAGTAGATAAA
AAAAACATTTTTTTTTTTTACTGCACTGGATATCATTGAACTTATCTGATCAGTTTTAAATTTACTTCGA
TCCAAGGGTATTTGATGTACCAGGTTCTTTCGATTACCTCTCACTCAAAATGACATTCCACTCAAAGTCA
GCGCTGTTTGCCTCCTTCTCTGTCCACAGAAATATCGCCGTCACTTTCGCCGCTGCGTCCGCTATCTCTT
TCGCCACCGTTTGTAGCGTTACGTAGCGTCAATGTCCGCCTTCAGTTGCATTTTGTCAGCGGTTTCGTGA
CGAAGCTCCAAGCGGTTTACGCCATCAATTAAACACAAAGTGCTGTGCCAAAACTCCTCTCGCTTCTTAT
TTTTGTTTGTTTTTTGAGTGATTGGGGTGGTGATTGGTTTTGGGTGGGTAAGCAGGGGAAAGTGTGAAAA
ATCCCGGCAATGGGCCAAGAGGATCAGGAGCTATTAATTCGCGGAGGCAGCAAACACCCATCTGCCGAGC
ATCTGAACAATGTGAGTAGTACATGTGCATACATCTTAAGTTCACTTGATCTATAGGAACTGCGATTGCA
ACATCAAATTGTCTGCGGCGTGAGAACTGCGACCCACAAAAATCCCAAACCGCAATTGCACAAACAAATA
GTGACACGAAACAGATTATTCTGGTAGCTGTTCTCGCTATATAAGACAATTTTTGAGATCATATCATGAT
CAAGACATCTAAAGGCATTCATTTTCGACTATATTCTTTTTTACAAAAAATATAACAACCAGATATTTTA
AGCTGATCCTAGATGCACAAAAAATAAATAAAAGTATAAACCTACTTCGTAGGATACTTCGGGGTACTTT
TTGTTCGGGGTTAGATGAGCATAACGCTTGTAGTTGATATTTGAGATCCCCTATCATTGCAGGGTGACAG
CGGAGCGGCTTCGCAGAGCTGCATTAACCAGGGCTTCGGGCAGGCCAAAAACTACGGCACGCTCCGGCCA
CCCAGTCCGCCGGAGGACTCCGGTTCAGGGAGCGGCCAACTAGCCGAGAACCTCACCTATGCCTGGCACA
ATATGGACATCTTTGGGGCGGTCAATCAGCCGGGCTCCGGATGGCGGCAGCTGGTCAACCGGACACGCGG
ACTATTCTGCAACGAGCGACACATACCGGCGCCCAGGAAACATTTGCTCAAGAACGGTGAGTTTCTATTC
GCAGTCGGCTGATCTGTGTGAAATCTTAATAAAGGGTCCAATTACCAATTTGAAACTCAGTTTGCGGCGT
GGCCTATCCGGGCGAACTTTTGGCCGTGATGGGCAGTTCCGGTGCCGGAAAGACGACCCTGCTGAATGCC
CTTGCCTTTCGATCGCCGCAGGGCATCCAAGTATCGCCATCCGGGATGCGACTGCTCAATGGCCAACCTG
TGGACGCCAAGGAGATGCAGGCCAGGTGCGCCTATGTCCAGCAGGATGACCTCTTTATCGGCTCCCTAAC
GGCCAGGGAACACCTGATTTTCCAAGCCATGGTGCGGATGCCACGACATCTGACCTATCGGCAGCGAGTG
GCCCGCGTGGATCAGGTGATCCAGGAGCTTTCGCTCAGCAAATGTCAGCACACGATCATCGGTGTGCCCG
GCAGGGTGAAAGGTCTGTCCGGCGGAGAAAGGAAGCGTCTGGCATTCGCCTCCGAGGCTCTAACCGATCC
GCCGCTTCTGATCTGCGATGAGCCCACCTCCGGACTGGACTCCTTTACCGCCCACAGCGTCGTCCAGGTG
CTGAAGAAGCTGTCGCAGAAGGGCAAGACCGTCATCCTGACCATTCATCAGCCGTCTTCCGAGCTGTTTG
AGCTCTTTGACAAGATCCTTCTGATGGCCGAGGGCAGGGTAGCTTTCTTGGGCACTCCCAGCGAAGCCGT
CGACTTCTTTTCCTAGTGAGTTCGATGTGTTTATTAAGGGTATCTAGTATTACATAACATCTCAACTCCT
ATCCAGCGTGGGTGCCCAGTGTCCTACCAACTACAATCCGGCGGACTTTTACGTACAGGTGTTGGCCGTT
GTGCCCGGACGGGAGATCGAGTCCCGTGATCGGATCGCCAAGATATGCGACAATTTTGCCATTAGCAAAG
TAGCCCGGGATATGGAGCAGTTGTTGGCCACCAAAAATCTGGAGAAGCCACTGGAGCAGCCGGAGAATGG
GTACACCTACAAGGCCACCTGGTTCATGCAGTTCCGGGCGGTCCTGTGGCGATCCTGGCTGTCGGTGCTC
AAGGAACCACTCCTCGTAAAAGTGCGACTTATTCAGACAACGGTGAGTGGTTCCAGTGGAAACAAATGAT
ATAACGCTTACAATTCTTGGAAACAAATTCGCTAGATTTTAGATAGAATTGCCTGATTCCACACCCTTCT
TAGTTTTTTTCAATGAGATGTATAGTTTATAGTTTTGCAGAAGATAAATAAATTTCATTTAACTCGCGAA
TATTAATGAGATGCGAGTAACATTTTAATTTGCAGATGGTTGCCATCTTGATTGGCCTCATCTTTTTGGG
CCAACAACTCACGCAAGTGGGTGTGATGAATATCAACGGAGCCATCTTCCTCTTCCTGACCAACATGACC
TTTCAAAACGTCTTTGCCACGATAAATGTAAGTCATGTTTAGAATACATTTGCATTTCAATAATTTACTA
ACTTTCTAATGAATCGATTCGATTTAGGTGTTCACCTCAGAGCTGCCAGTTTTTATGAGGGAGGCCCGAA
GTCGACTTTATCGCTGTGACACATACTTTCTGGGCAAAACGATTGCCGAATTGCCGCTTTTTCTCACAGT
GCCACTGGTCTTCACGGCGATTGCCTATCCGATGATCGGACTGCGGGCCGGAGTGCTGCACTTCTTCAAC
TGCCTGGCGCTGGTCACTCTGGTGGCCAATGTGTCAACGTCCTTCGGATATCTAATATCCTGCGCCAGCT
CCTCGACCTCGATGGCGCTGTCTGTGGGTCCGCCGGTTATCATACCATTCCTGCTCTTTGGCGGCTTCTT
CTTGAACTCGGGCTCGGTGCCAGTATACCTCAAATGGTTGTCGTACCTCTCATGGTTCCGTTACGCCAAC
GAGGGTCTGCTGATTAACCAATGGGCGGACGTGGAGCCGGGCGAAATTAGCTGCACATCGTCGAACACCA
CGTGCCCCAGTTCGGGCAAGGTCATCCTGGAGACACTTAACTTCTCCGCCGCCGATCTGCCGCTGGACTA
CGTGGGTCTGGCCATTCTCATCGTGAGCTTCCGGGTGCTCGCATATCTGGCTCTAAGACTTCGGGCCCGA
CGCAAGGAGTAGCCGACATATATCCGAAATAACTGCTTGTTTTTTTTTTTTACCATTATTACCATCGTGT
TTACTGTTTATTGCCCCCTCAAAAAGCTAATGTAATTATATTTGTGCCAATAAAAACAAGATATGACCTA
TAGAATACAAGTATTTCCCCTTCGAACATCCCCACAAGTAGACTTTGGATTTGTCTTCTAACCAAAAGAC
TTACACACCTGCATACCTTACATCAAAAACTCGTTTATCGCTACATAAAACACCGGGATATATTTTTTAT
ATACATACTTTTCAAATCGCGCGCCCTCTTCATAATTCACCTCCACCACACCACGTTTCGTAGTTGCTCT
TTCGCTGTCTCCCACCCGCTCTCCGCAACACATTCACCTTTTGTTCGACGACCTTGGAGCGACTGTCGTT
AGTTCCGCGCGATTCGGTTCGCTCAAATGGTTCCGAGTGGTTCATTTCGGCTCAATAGAAATTAGTAATA
AATATTTGTATGTACAATTTATTTGCTCCAATATATTTGTATATATTTCCCTCACAGCTATATTTATTCT
AATTTAATATTATGACTTTTTAAGGTAATTTTTTGTGACCTGTTCGGAGTGATTAGCGTTACAATTTGAA
CTGAAAGTGACATCCAGTGTTTGTTCCTTGTGTAGATGCATCGCTTGACACGGTTATCCACAGAATCAGG
GGATAACGCAGGAAAGAACATGTGAGCAAAAGGCCAGCAAAAGGCCAGGAACCGTAAAAAGGCCGCGTTG
CTGGCGTTTTTCCATAGGCTCCGCCCCCCTGACGAGCATCACAAAAATCGACGCTCAAGTCAGAGGTGGC
GAAACCCGACAGGACTATAAAGATACCAGGCGTTTCCCCCTGGAAGCTCCCTCGTGCGCTCTCCTGTTCC
GACCCTGCCGCTTACCGGATACCTGTCCGCCTTTCTCCCTTCGGGAAGCGTGGCGCTTTCTCATAGCTCA
CGCTGTAGGTATCTCAGTTCGGTGTAGGTCGTTCGCTCCAAGCTGGGCTGTGTGCACGAACCCCCCGTTC
AGCCCGACCGCTGCGCCTTATCCGGTAACTATCGTCTTGAGTCCAACCCGGTAAGACACGACTTATCGCC
ACTGGCAGCAGCCACTGGTAACAGGATTAGCAGAGCGAGGTATGTAGGCGGTGCTACAGAGTTCTTGAAG
TGGTGGCCTAACTACGGCTACACTAGAAGAACAGTATTTGGTATCTGCGCTCTGCTGAAGCCAGTTACCT
TCGGAAAAAGAGTTGGTAGCTCTTGATCCGGCAAACAAACCACCGCTGGTAGCGGTGGTTTTTTTGTTTG
CAAGCAGCAGATTACGCGCAGAAAAAAAGGATCTCAAGAAGATCCTTTGATCTTTTCTACGGGGTCTGAC
GCTCAGTGGAACGAAAACTCACGTTAAGGGATTTTGGTCATGAGATTATCAAAAAGGATCTTCACCTAGA
TCCTTTTGTGACCAGCCAGGACAGAAATGCCTCGACTTCGCTGCTACCCAAGGTTGCCGGGTGACGCACA
CCGTGGAAACGGATGAAGGCACGAACCCAGTGGACATAAGCCTGTTCGGTTCGTAAGCTGTAATGCAAGT
AGCGTATGCGCTCACGCAACTGGTCCAGAACCTTGACCGAACGCAGCGGTGGTAACGGCGCAGTGGCGGT
TTTCATGGCTTGTTATGACTGTTTTTTTGGGGTACAGTCTATGCCTCGGGCATCCAAGCAGCAAGCGCGT
TACGCCGTGGGTCGATGTTTGATGTTATGGAGCAGCAACGATGTTACGCAGCAGGGCAGTCGCCCTAAAA
CAAAGTTAAACATTATGAGGGAAGCGGTGATCGCCGAAGTATCGACTCAACTATCAGAGGTAGTTGGCGT
CATCGAGCGCCATCTCGAACCGACGTTGCTGGCCGTACATTTGTACGGCTCCGCAGTGGATGGCGGCCTG
AAGCCACACAGTGATATTGATTTGCTGGTTACGGTGACCGTAAGGCTTGATGAAACAACGCGGCGAGCTT
TGATCAACGACCTTTTGGAAACTTCGGCTTCCCCTGGAGAGAGCGAGATTCTCCGCGCTGTAGAAGTCAC
CATTGTTGTGCACGACGACATCATTCCGTGGCGTTATCCAGCTAAGCGCGAACTGCAATTTGGAGAATGG
CAGCGCAATGACATTCTTGCAGGTATCTTCGAGCCAGCCACGATCGACATTGATCTGGCTATCTTGCTGA
CAAAAGCAAGAGAACATAGCGTTGCCTTGGTAGGTCCAGCGGCGGAGGAACTCTTTGATCCGGTTCCTGA
ACAGGATCTATTTGAGGCGCTAAATGAAACCTTAACGCTATGGAACTCGCCGCCCGACTGGGCTGGCGAT
GAGCGAAATGTAGTGCTTACGTTGTCCCGCATTTGGTACAGCGCAGTAACCGGCAAAATCGCGCCGAAGG
ATGTAGCTGCCGACTGGGCAATGGAGCGCCTGCCGGCCCAGTATCAGCCCGTCATACTTGAAGCTAGACA
GGCTTATCTTGGACAAGAAGAAGATCGTTTGGCCTCGCGCGCAGATCAGTTGGAAGAATTTGTCCACTAC
GTGAAAGGCGAGATCACCAAGGTAGTCGGCAAATAATCACTAGACCAATGTTACACATATATACTTTAGA
TTGATTTAAAACTTCATGT
[125 nt withheld, positions 9750-9874]
C
[91 nt withheld, positions 9876-9966]
AGGGTGATGGTTCACGTAGTGGGCCAGCGCCCTGATAGACGGTTTTTCGCCCTTTGACGTTGGAGTCCAC
GTTCTTT
[37 nt withheld, positions 10044-10080]
ACCCTATCTCGGTCTATTCTTTTGATTTATAAGGGATTTTGCCGATTTCGGCCTATTGGTTAAAAAATGA
GCTGATTTAACAAAAATTTAACGCGAATTTTAACAAAATATTAACGCTTACAATTT
Features (pLannotate 1.2.2; 20 found; start..end, strand, type, name):
    121..190     +  protein_bind   attB: attB site for the φC31 integrase (Groth et al., 2000) phage φC31 integrase
    218..669     +  promoter       hsp70 promoter: Drosophila melanogaster hsp70Bb promoter
    759..1355    +  CDS            pac: PUAC_STRAD - Protein predicted: Swiss-Prot protein existence level 4. Detoxification of puromycin. From Streptomyces alboniger.
   1363..1410    +  polyA_signal   HSV TK poly(A) signal: herpes simplex virus thymidine kinase polyadenylation signal (Cole and Stacy, 1985)
   1423..1441    +  promoter       SP6 promoter: promoter for bacteriophage SP6 RNA polymerase
   1442..1484    -  rep_origin     RSF ori (fragment): Plasmids containing the RSF 1030 origin of replication can be propagated in E. coli cells that contain additional plasmids with compatible origins.
   1583..2242    +  CDS            AQ14: AQ14 is a basic (constitutively fluorescent) red fluorescent protein published in 2005, derived from Actinia equina.
   2277..2371    +  terminator     lambda t0 terminator: transcription terminator from phage lambda
   2378..2434    -  misc_feature   MCS: pUC18/19 multiple cloning site
   2450..2495    +  misc_feature   bom (fragment): basis of mobility region from pBR322
   2496..2514    -  promoter       T7 promoter: promoter for bacteriophage T7 RNA polymerase
   2701..2958    +  CDS            LAC9 (fragment): LAC9_KLULA - Experimental evidence at protein level: Swiss-Prot protein existence level 1. Positive regulatory protein, that controls induction of the lactose-galactose regulation of Kluyveromyces lactis. From Kluyveromyces lactis (strain ATCC 8585 / CBS 2359 / DSM 70799 / NBRC 1267 / NRRL Y-1140 / WM37) (Yeast) (Candida sphaerica).
   3307..3332    +  CDS            GAL4 activation domain (fragment): activation domain of the GAL4 transcriptional activator; Saccharomyces cerevisiae GAL4 (truncated)
   3518..3652    -  polyA_signal   SV40 poly(A) signal: SV40 polyadenylation signal
   3731..7742    +  gene           mini-white: white; This modified version of the white gene lacks part of the first intron.
   7849..8437    -  rep_origin     ori: high-copy-number ColE1/pMB1/pBR322/pUC origin of replication
   8643..8666    +  promoter       Pc promoter (fragment): intI1 (promoter lies within the coding sequence); class 1 integron promoter
   8842..8898    +  CDS            GmR (fragment): gentamycin acetyltransferase; aacC1; confers resistance to gentamycin
   8905..9693    +  CDS            aadA: S3AD_ECOLX - Experimental evidence at protein level: Swiss-Prot protein existence level 1. Mediates bacterial resistance to the antibiotics streptomycin and spectinomycin. From Escherichia coli.
   9751..10206   +  rep_origin     f1 ori (sequence partly withheld): f1 bacteriophage origin of replication; arrow indicates direction of (+) strand synthesis
