[The description below was written by a language model from this plasmid's Addgene catalogue record and pLannotate feature annotations shown in this document.]
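Description:
pPuroR-MCS-GAL4-MiniWhite is a synthetic-biology "terminal" vector for building custom GAL4 driver transgenes in Drosophila, assembled on the pColE1_AlphaOmega backbone. It is maintained in E. coli at high copy from a ColE1/pUC-type origin under spectinomycin selection conferred by aadA, and it also carries an f1 origin. The two sequence records (about 10.2 kb each, differing by two nucleotides) yield essentially the same annotation. That length is shorter than the sum of the catalogued backbone and insert sizes, a discrepancy the record does not explain.

The fly-directed portion begins with a φC31 attB site, which allows integrase-mediated insertion into a genomic attP docking site. Next comes a drug-selection cassette in which the Drosophila hsp70 promoter drives the puromycin N-acetyltransferase gene (pac), ending in an HSV TK polyadenylation signal, so that transgenic animals can be selected with puromycin. Downstream lies the enhancer entry point, a placeholder cassette encoding a chromoprotein-like CDS (annotated as AQ14 from Actinia equina) with a lambda t0 terminator, next to a pUC-type multiple cloning site and flanked by SP6 and T7 promoter sequences. Replacing this cassette with an enhancer, either at the GB20 enhancer-grammar position or by conventional cut-and-paste cloning, presumably converts colonies from purple to white and so provides the visual screen.

The GAL4 coding region follows. The annotation tool detects it only piecemeal, as LAC9-homologous fragments and a GAL4 activation domain fragment, and it ends at an SV40 poly(A) signal annotated on the reverse strand. No core promoter for GAL4 is annotated. A mini-white gene provides an eye-colour marker for identifying transformants. The construct belongs to a toolkit for multiplexed drug-based selection in flies.
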