Addgene plasmid #165890: pPuroR-MCS-GAL4-MiniWhite
Purpose: Puromycin resistant GAL4 driver vector with Mini-w+ CDS eye marker. Enhancer grammar GB20 entry point for custom enhancers. Cut-and-paste cloning can be used. Purple-white bacteria colony screening.
Depositing lab: Koen Venken. Depositing organization: Baylor College of Medicine. Publication: Multiplexed drug-based selection and counterselection genetic manipulations in Drosophila. Matinyan N, Karkhanis MS, Gonzalez Y, Jain A, Saltzman A, Malovannaya A, Sarrion-Perdigones A, Dierick HA, Venken KJT. Cell Rep. 2021 Sep 14;36(11):109700. doi: 10.1016/j.celrep.2021.109700. PubMed 34525356.
Backbone
  Vector backbone: pColE1_AlphaOmega
  Backbone size w/o insert (bp): 7230
  Vector type: Synthetic Biology
Growth in bacteria
  Bacterial resistance: Spectinomycin, 50 μg/mL
  Growth temperature: 37°C
  Growth strain: DH10B
  Copy number: High Copy
Gene/Insert
  Gene/Insert name: Selectable Empty Enhancer Driver
  Species: Synthetic
  Insert size (bp): 7425
  Cloning method: Restriction Enzyme; 5′ cloning site Unknown (unknown if destroyed); 3′ cloning site Unknown (unknown if destroyed)
  Sequencing primers: 5′ NA
Terms and licenses: Academic/Nonprofit Terms; Industry Terms: Not Available to Industry
Depositor comments: Terminal Vector
How to cite: pPuroR-MCS-GAL4-MiniWhite was a gift from Koen Venken (Addgene plasmid # 165890 ; http://n2t.net/addgene:165890 ; RRID:Addgene_165890)
